Addgene plasmid #77184: UHMK1 gRNA (BRDN0001147576)
Purpose: 3rd generation lentiviral gRNA plasmid targeting human UHMK1
Depositing lab: John Doench & David Root. Depositing organization: Broad Institute. Publication: Optimized sgRNA design to maximize activity and minimize off-target effects of CRISPR-Cas9. Doench JG, Fusi N, Sullender M, Hegde M, Vaimberg EW, Donovan KF, Smith I, Tothova Z, Wilen C, Orchard R, Virgin HW, Listgarten J, Root DE. Nat Biotechnol. 2016 Jan 18. doi: 10.1038/nbt.3437. PubMed 26780180.
Backbone
  Vector backbone: lentiGuide-Puro
  Backbone manufacturer: Zhang Lab (Addgene plasmid # 52963)
  Vector type: Mammalian Expression, Lentiviral, CRISPR
  Selectable markers: Puromycin
Growth in bacteria
  Bacterial resistance: Ampicillin, 100 μg/mL
  Growth temperature: 37°C
  Growth strain: DH5alpha
  Copy number: High Copy
Gene/Insert
  Gene/Insert name: UHMK1 (alt names: UHMK1; NM_001184763.1)
  gRNA/shRNA sequence: TCATCCACATGGAACAACCC
  Species: H. sapiens (human)
  Entrez Gene: UHMK1 (a.k.a. KIS, KIST, FLJ23015, DKFZp434C1613)
  Promoter: hU6
  Cloning method: Unknown
  Sequencing primers: 5′ U6-F; 3′ pS2-R
Terms and licenses: Academic/Nonprofit Terms; Industry Terms: Not Available to Industry
Depositor comments: The gRNA was designed to target the following Genbank reference sequence(s): NM_001184763.1,NM_144624.2,NM_175866.4. Note that this plasmid does NOT contain Cas9. It should be used in conjunction with lentiCas9-Blast (Addgene #52962) or otherwise with cell lines already expressing Cas9. Browse the full kinome gRNA library at http://www.addgene.org/pooled-library/broadgpp-human-kinome/ or visit http://www.broadinstitute.org/rnai/public/ for detailed protocols and information.
How to cite: UHMK1 gRNA (BRDN0001147576) was a gift from John Doench & David Root (Addgene plasmid # 77184 ; http://n2t.net/addgene:77184 ; RRID:Addgene_77184)
