[The description below was written by a language model from this plasmid's Addgene catalogue record and pLannotate feature annotations shown in this document.]
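Description:
UHMK1 gRNA (BRDN0001147576) is a third-generation lentiviral guide RNA plasmid built on the lentiGuide-Puro backbone and designed to target human UHMK1 (also known as KIS or KIST), a kinase gene. It belongs to a human kinome CRISPR guide collection. The 8,323-nt plasmid is propagated in E. coli through a high-copy ColE1/pUC-type origin with ampicillin selection from the β-lactamase gene. It also carries an f1 origin, an SV40 origin and leftover cloning-vector elements (lac promoter/operator, T3 and T7 promoters, and lacZα and lacI fragments) that play no part in its function.

The viral cassette starts with an RSV promoter fused to a truncated HIV-1 5' LTR, which makes genomic RNA production in packaging cells independent of Tat. This is followed by the Ψ packaging signal with a gag fragment, and the RRE for Rev-dependent nuclear export. Downstream, a human U6 RNA polymerase III promoter drives the UHMK1-specific spacer joined to the Streptococcus pyogenes Cas9 gRNA scaffold. A cPPT/CTS element comes next and aids nuclear import of the reverse-transcribed genome. An EF-1α core promoter with its intron A then expresses puromycin N-acetyltransferase for selecting transduced mammalian cells, with a WPRE to boost transcript expression. The cassette ends in a ΔU3 self-inactivating 3' LTR, and an SV40 polyadenylation signal lies just beyond it.

The plasmid does not encode Cas9, so it is meant to be used with a separate Cas9 lentivector or in cells that already express Cas9. The guide was designed against several UHMK1 reference transcripts, and the typical use is Cas9-mediated disruption of UHMK1 in human cells.
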