Features (pLannotate 1.2.2; 29 found; start..end, strand, type, name):
     14..80      +  CDS            small t antigen (fragment): SV40 (simian virus 40) small t antigen
    106..317     +  promoter       EF-1α core promoter: core promoter for human elongation factor EF-1α
    318..1256    +  intron         EF-1α intron A: intron upstream of the start codon of human EF-1α
   1278..1877    +  CDS            PuroR (fragment): puromycin N-acetyltransferase; pac from Streptomyces; confers resistance to puromycin
   1893..2481    +  misc_feature   WPRE: woodchuck hepatitis virus posttranscriptional regulatory element
   2532..2551    +  misc_feature   cPPT/CTS (fragment): central polypurine tract and central termination sequence of HIV-1
   2553..2786    +  LTR            3' LTR (ΔU3): self-inactivating 3' long terminal repeat (LTR) from HIV-1
   2864..2985    +  polyA_signal   SV40 poly(A) signal: SV40 polyadenylation signal
   3025..3160    +  rep_origin     SV40 ori: SV40 origin of replication
   3181..3199    -  promoter       T7 promoter: promoter for bacteriophage T7 RNA polymerase
   3207..3362    +  CDS            lacZα (fragment): LacZα fragment of β-galactosidase; lacZ fragment
   3367..3795    +  rep_origin     f1 ori (sequence partly withheld): f1 bacteriophage origin of replication; arrow indicates direction of (+) strand synthesis
   3848..3952    +  promoter       AmpR promoter: bla
   3953..4813    +  CDS            AmpR: β-lactamase; bla; confers resistance to ampicillin, carbenicillin, and related antibiotics
   4984..5572    +  rep_origin     ori: high-copy-number ColE1/pMB1/pBR322/pUC origin of replication
   5755..5847    +  CDS            lacI (fragment): lac repressor; lacI; The lac repressor binds to the lac operator to inhibit transcription in E. coli. This inhibition can be relieved by adding lactose or isopropyl-β-D-thiogalactopyranoside (IPTG).
   5860..5881    +  protein_bind   CAP binding site: CAP binding activates transcription in the presence of cAMP. E. coli catabolite activator protein
   5896..5926    +  promoter       lac promoter: promoter for the E. coli lac operon
   5934..5950    +  protein_bind   lac operator: The lac repressor binds to the lac operator to inhibit transcription in E. coli. This inhibition can be relieved by adding lactose or isopropyl-β-D-thiogalactopyranoside (IPTG). lac repressor encoded by lacI
   5995..6013    +  promoter       T3 promoter: promoter for bacteriophage T3 RNA polymerase
   6041..6267    +  promoter       RSV promoter: Rous sarcoma virus enhancer/promoter
   6268..6448    +  LTR            5' LTR (truncated): truncated 5' long terminal repeat (LTR) from HIV-1
   6495..6620    +  misc_feature   HIV-1 Ψ: packaging signal of human immunodeficiency virus type 1
   6604..6967    +  CDS            HIV-1 gag (fragment): gag protein from human immunodeficiency virus 1; gag
   7113..7346    +  misc_feature   RRE: The Rev response element (RRE) of HIV-1 allows for Rev-dependent mRNA export from the nucleus to the cytoplasm.
   7723..7749    +  CDS            Rev (fragment): human immunodeficiency virus 1 (HIV-1) Rev protein; rev; enhances nuclear export of unspliced and incompletely spliced viral mRNAs
   7753..7993    +  promoter       U6 promoter: RNA polymerase III promoter for human U6 snRNA
   8023..8098    +  misc_RNA       gRNA scaffold: guide RNA scaffold for the Streptococcus pyogenes CRISPR/Cas9 system
   8154..8271    +  misc_feature   cPPT/CTS: central polypurine tract and central termination sequence of HIV-1
>Addgene plasmid #77184 | UHMK1 gRNA (BRDN0001147576) | addgene full sequence | sequence record 189019 | Addgene Assembled Sequence
CCCGGGTGCAAAGATGGATAAAGTTTTAAACAGAGAGGAATCTTTGCAGCTAATGGACCTTCTAGGTCTT
GAAAGGAGTGGGAATTGGCTCCGGTGCCCGTCAGTGGGCAGAGCGCACATCGCCCACAGTCCCCGAGAAG
TTGGGGGGAGGGGTCGGCAATTGATCCGGTGCCTAGAGAAGGTGGCGCGGGGTAAACTGGGAAAGTGATG
TCGTGTACTGGCTCCGCCTTTTTCCCGAGGGTGGGGGAGAACCGTATATAAGTGCAGTAGTCGCCGTGAA
CGTTCTTTTTCGCAACGGGTTTGCCGCCAGAACACAGGTAAGTGCCGTGTGTGGTTCCCGCGGGCCTGGC
CTCTTTACGGGTTATGGCCCTTGCGTGCCTTGAATTACTTCCACCTGGCTGCAGTACGTGATTCTTGATC
CCGAGCTTCGGGTTGGAAGTGGGTGGGAGAGTTCGAGGCCTTGCGCTTAAGGAGCCCCTTCGCCTCGTGC
TTGAGTTGAGGCCTGGCCTGGGCGCTGGGGCCGCCGCGTGCGAATCTGGTGGCACCTTCGCGCCTGTCTC
GCTGCTTTCGATAAGTCTCTAGCCATTTAAAATTTTTGATGACCTGCTGCGACGCTTTTTTTCTGGCAAG
ATAGTCTTGTAAATGCGGGCCAAGATCTGCACACTGGTATTTCGGTTTTTGGGGCCGCGGGCGGCGACGG
GGCCCGTGCGTCCCAGCGCACATGTTCGGCGAGGCGGGGCCTGCGAGCGCGGCCACCGAGAATCGGACGG
GGGTAGTCTCAAGCTGGCCGGCCTGCTCTGGTGCCTGGCCTCGCGCCGCCGTGTATCGCCCCGCCCTGGG
CGGCAAGGCTGGCCCGGTCGGCACCAGTTGCGTGAGCGGAAAGATGGCCGCTTCCCGGCCCTGCTGCAGG
GAGCTCAAAATGGAGGACGCGGCGCTCGGGAGAGCGGGCGGGTGAGTCACCCACACAAAGGAAAAGGGCC
TTTCCGTCCTCAGCCGTCGCTTCATGTGACTCCACGGAGTACCGGGCGCCGTCCAGGCACCTCGATTAGT
TCTCGAGCTTTTGGAGTACGTCGTCTTTAGGTTGGGGGGAGGGGTTTTATGCGATGGAGTTTCCCCACAC
TGAGTGGGTGGAGACTGAAGTTAGGCCAGCTTGGCACTTGATGTAATTCTCCTTGGAATTTGCCCTTTTT
GAGTTTGGATCTTGGTTCATTCTCAAGCCTCAGACAGTGGTTCAAAGTTTTTTTCTTCCATTTCAGGTGT
CGTGACGTACGGCCACCATGACCGAGTACAAGCCCACGGTGCGCCTCGCCACCCGCGACGACGTCCCCAG
GGCCGTACGCACCCTCGCCGCCGCGTTCGCCGACTACCCCGCCACGCGCCACACCGTCGATCCGGACCGC
CACATCGAGCGGGTCACCGAGCTGCAAGAACTCTTCCTCACGCGCGTCGGGCTCGACATCGGCAAGGTGT
GGGTCGCGGACGACGGCGCCGCCGTGGCGGTCTGGACCACGCCGGAGAGCGTCGAAGCGGGGGCGGTGTT
CGCCGAGATCGGCCCGCGCATGGCCGAGTTGAGCGGTTCCCGGCTGGCCGCGCAGCAACAGATGGAAGGC
CTCCTGGCGCCGCACCGGCCCAAGGAGCCCGCGTGGTTCCTGGCCACCGTCGGAGTCTCGCCCGACCACC
AGGGCAAGGGTCTGGGCAGCGCCGTCGTGCTCCCCGGAGTGGAGGCGGCCGAGCGCGCCGGGGTGCCCGC
CTTCCTGGAGACCTCCGCGCCCCGCAACCTCCCCTTCTACGAGCGGCTCGGCTTCACCGTCACCGCCGAC
GTCGAGGTGCCCGAAGGACCGCGCACCTGGTGCATGACCCGCAAGCCCGGTGCCTGAACGCGTTAAGTCG
ACAATCAACCTCTGGATTACAAAATTTGTGAAAGATTGACTGGTATTCTTAACTATGTTGCTCCTTTTAC
GCTATGTGGATACGCTGCTTTAATGCCTTTGTATCATGCTATTGCTTCCCGTATGGCTTTCATTTTCTCC
TCCTTGTATAAATCCTGGTTGCTGTCTCTTTATGAGGAGTTGTGGCCCGTTGTCAGGCAACGTGGCGTGG
TGTGCACTGTGTTTGCTGACGCAACCCCCACTGGTTGGGGCATTGCCACCACCTGTCAGCTCCTTTCCGG
GACTTTCGCTTTCCCCCTCCCTATTGCCACGGCGGAACTCATCGCCGCCTGCCTTGCCCGCTGCTGGACA
GGGGCTCGGCTGTTGGGCACTGACAATTCCGTGGTGTTGTCGGGGAAATCATCGTCCTTTCCTTGGCTGC
TCGCCTGTGTTGCCACCTGGATTCTGCGCGGGACGTCCTTCTGCTACGTCCCTTCGGCCCTCAATCCAGC
GGACCTTCCTTCCCGCGGCCTGCTGCCGGCTCTGCGGCCTCTTCCGCGTCTTCGCCTTCGCCCTCAGACG
AGTCGGATCTCCCTTTGGGCCGCCTCCCCGCGTCGACTTTAAGACCAATGACTTACAAGGCAGCTGTAGA
TCTTAGCCACTTTTTAAAAGAAAAGGGGGGACTGGAAGGGCTAATTCACTCCCAACGAAGACAAGATCTG
CTTTTTGCTTGTACTGGGTCTCTCTGGTTAGACCAGATCTGAGCCTGGGAGCTCTCTGGCTAACTAGGGA
ACCCACTGCTTAAGCCTCAATAAAGCTTGCCTTGAGTGCTTCAAGTAGTGTGTGCCCGTCTGTTGTGTGA
CTCTGGTAACTAGAGATCCCTCAGACCCTTTTAGTCAGTGTGGAAAATCTCTAGCAGTACGTATAGTAGT
TCATGTCATCTTATTATTCAGTATTTATAACTTGCAAAGAAATGAATATCAGAGAGTGAGAGGAACTTGT
TTATTGCAGCTTATAATGGTTACAAATAAAGCAATAGCATCACAAATTTCACAAATAAAGCATTTTTTTC
ACTGCATTCTAGTTGTGGTTTGTCCAAACTCATCAATGTATCTTATCATGTCTGGCTCTAGCTATCCCGC
CCCTAACTCCGCCCATCCCGCCCCTAACTCCGCCCAGTTCCGCCCATTCTCCGCCCCATGGCTGACTAAT
TTTTTTTATTTATGCAGAGGCCGAGGCCGCCTCGGCCTCTGAGCTATTCCAGAAGTAGTGAGGAGGCTTT
TTTGGAGGCCTAGGGACGTACCCAATTCGCCCTATAGTGAGTCGTATTACGCGCGCTCACTGGCCGTCGT
TTTACAACGTCGTGACTGGGAAAACCCTGGCGTTACCCAACTTAATCGCCTTGCAGCACATCCCCCTTTC
GCCAGCTGGCGTAATAGCGAAGAGGCCCGCACCGATCGCCCTTCCCAACAGTTGCGCAGCCTGAATGGCG
AATGGG
[124 nt withheld, positions 3367-3490]
C
[91 nt withheld, positions 3492-3582]
A
[49 nt withheld, positions 3584-3632]
CCTTTGACGTTGGAGTCCACGTTCTTT
[37 nt withheld, positions 3660-3696]
ACCCTATCTCGGTCTATTCTTTTGATTTATAAGGGATTTTGCCGATTTCGGCCTATTGGTTAAAAAATGA
GCTGATTTAACAAAAATTTAACGCGAATTTTAACAAAATATTAACGCTTACAATTTAGGTGGCACTTTTC
GGGGAAATGTGCGCGGAACCCCTATTTGTTTATTTTTCTAAATACATTCAAATATGTATCCGCTCATGAG
ACAATAACCCTGATAAATGCTTCAATAATATTGAAAAAGGAAGAGTATGAGTATTCAACATTTCCGTGTC
GCCCTTATTCCCTTTTTTGCGGCATTTTGCCTTCCTGTTTTTGCTCACCCAGAAACGCTGGTGAAAGTAA
AAGATGCTGAAGATCAGTTGGGTGCACGAGTGGGTTACATCGAACTGGATCTCAACAGCGGTAAGATCCT
TGAGAGTTTTCGCCCCGAAGAACGTTTTCCAATGATGAGCACTTTTAAAGTTCTGCTATGTGGCGCGGTA
TTATCCCGTATTGACGCCGGGCAAGAGCAACTCGGTCGCCGCATACACTATTCTCAGAATGACTTGGTTG
AGTACTCACCAGTCACAGAAAAGCATCTTACGGATGGCATGACAGTAAGAGAATTATGCAGTGCTGCCAT
AACCATGAGTGATAACACTGCGGCCAACTTACTTCTGACAACGATCGGAGGACCGAAGGAGCTAACCGCT
TTTTTGCACAACATGGGGGATCATGTAACTCGCCTTGATCGTTGGGAACCGGAGCTGAATGAAGCCATAC
CAAACGACGAGCGTGACACCACGATGCCTGTAGCAATGGCAACAACGTTGCGCAAACTATTAACTGGCGA
ACTACTTACTCTAGCTTCCCGGCAACAATTAATAGACTGGATGGAGGCGGATAAAGTTGCAGGACCACTT
CTGCGCTCGGCCCTTCCGGCTGGCTGGTTTATTGCTGATAAATCTGGAGCCGGTGAGCGTGGGTCTCGCG
GTATCATTGCAGCACTGGGGCCAGATGGTAAGCCCTCCCGTATCGTAGTTATCTACACGACGGGGAGTCA
GGCAACTATGGATGAACGAAATAGACAGATCGCTGAGATAGGTGCCTCACTGATTAAGCATTGGTAACTG
TCAGACCAAGTTTACTCATATATACTTTAGATTGATTTAAAACTTCATTTTTAATTTAAAAGGATCTAGG
TGAAGATCCTTTTTGATAATCTCATGACCAAAATCCCTTAACGTGAGTTTTCGTTCCACTGAGCGTCAGA
CCCCGTAGAAAAGATCAAAGGATCTTCTTGAGATCCTTTTTTTCTGCGCGTAATCTGCTGCTTGCAAACA
AAAAAACCACCGCTACCAGCGGTGGTTTGTTTGCCGGATCAAGAGCTACCAACTCTTTTTCCGAAGGTAA
CTGGCTTCAGCAGAGCGCAGATACCAAATACTGTTCTTCTAGTGTAGCCGTAGTTAGGCCACCACTTCAA
GAACTCTGTAGCACCGCCTACATACCTCGCTCTGCTAATCCTGTTACCAGTGGCTGCTGCCAGTGGCGAT
AAGTCGTGTCTTACCGGGTTGGACTCAAGACGATAGTTACCGGATAAGGCGCAGCGGTCGGGCTGAACGG
GGGGTTCGTGCACACAGCCCAGCTTGGAGCGAACGACCTACACCGAACTGAGATACCTACAGCGTGAGCT
ATGAGAAAGCGCCACGCTTCCCGAAGGGAGAAAGGCGGACAGGTATCCGGTAAGCGGCAGGGTCGGAACA
GGAGAGCGCACGAGGGAGCTTCCAGGGGGAAACGCCTGGTATCTTTATAGTCCTGTCGGGTTTCGCCACC
TCTGACTTGAGCGTCGATTTTTGTGATGCTCGTCAGGGGGGCGGAGCCTATGGAAAAACGCCAGCAACGC
GGCCTTTTTACGGTTCCTGGCCTTTTGCTGGCCTTTTGCTCACATGTTCTTTCCTGCGTTATCCCCTGAT
TCTGTGGATAACCGTATTACCGCCTTTGAGTGAGCTGATACCGCTCGCCGCAGCCGAACGACCGAGCGCA
GCGAGTCAGTGAGCGAGGAAGCGGAAGAGCGCCCAATACGCAAACCGCCTCTCCCCGCGCGTTGGCCGAT
TCATTAATGCAGCTGGCACGACAGGTTTCCCGACTGGAAAGCGGGCAGTGAGCGCAACGCAATTAATGTG
AGTTAGCTCACTCATTAGGCACCCCAGGCTTTACACTTTATGCTTCCGGCTCGTATGTTGTGTGGAATTG
TGAGCGGATAACAATTTCACACAGGAAACAGCTATGACCATGATTACGCCAAGCGCGCAATTAACCCTCA
CTAAAGGGAACAAAAGCTGGAGCTGCAAGCTTAATGTAGTCTTATGCAATACTCTTGTAGTCTTGCAACA
TGGTAACGATGAGTTAGCAACATGCCTTACAAGGAGAGAAAAAGCACCGTGCATGCCGATTGGTGGAAGT
AAGGTGGTACGATCGTGCCTTATTAGGAAGGCAACAGACGGGTCTGACATGGATTGGACGAACCACTGAA
TTGCCGCATTGCAGAGATATTGTATTTAAGTGCCTAGCTCGATACATAAACGGGTCTCTCTGGTTAGACC
AGATCTGAGCCTGGGAGCTCTCTGGCTAACTAGGGAACCCACTGCTTAAGCCTCAATAAAGCTTGCCTTG
AGTGCTTCAAGTAGTGTGTGCCCGTCTGTTGTGTGACTCTGGTAACTAGAGATCCCTCAGACCCTTTTAG
TCAGTGTGGAAAATCTCTAGCAGTGGCGCCCGAACAGGGACTTGAAAGCGAAAGGGAAACCAGAGGAGCT
CTCTCGACGCAGGACTCGGCTTGCTGAAGCGCGCACGGCAAGAGGCGAGGGGCGGCGACTGGTGAGTACG
CCAAAAATTTTGACTAGCGGAGGCTAGAAGGAGAGAGATGGGTGCGAGAGCGTCAGTATTAAGCGGGGGA
GAATTAGATCGCGATGGGAAAAAATTCGGTTAAGGCCAGGGGGAAAGAAAAAATATAAATTAAAACATAT
AGTATGGGCAAGCAGGGAGCTAGAACGATTCGCAGTTAATCCTGGCCTGTTAGAAACATCAGAAGGCTGT
AGACAAATACTGGGACAGCTACAACCATCCCTTCAGACAGGATCAGAAGAACTTAGATCATTATATAATA
CAGTAGCAACCCTCTATTGTGTGCATCAAAGGATAGAGATAAAAGACACCAAGGAAGCTTTAGACAAGAT
AGAGGAAGAGCAAAACAAAAGTAAGACCACCGCACAGCAAGCGGCCGCTGATCTTCAGACCTGGAGGAGG
AGATATGAGGGACAATTGGAGAAGTGAATTATATAAATATAAAGTAGTAAAAATTGAACCATTAGGAGTA
GCACCCACCAAGGCAAAGAGAAGAGTGGTGCAGAGAGAAAAAAGAGCAGTGGGAATAGGAGCTTTGTTCC
TTGGGTTCTTGGGAGCAGCAGGAAGCACTATGGGCGCAGCGTCAATGACGCTGACGGTACAGGCCAGACA
ATTATTGTCTGGTATAGTGCAGCAGCAGAACAATTTGCTGAGGGCTATTGAGGCGCAACAGCATCTGTTG
CAACTCACAGTCTGGGGCATCAAGCAGCTCCAGGCAAGAATCCTGGCTGTGGAAAGATACCTAAAGGATC
AACAGCTCCTGGGGATTTGGGGTTGCTCTGGAAAACTCATTTGCACCACTGCTGTGCCTTGGAATGCTAG
TTGGAGTAATAAATCTCTGGAACAGATTTGGAATCACACGACCTGGATGGAGTGGGACAGAGAAATTAAC
AATTACACAAGCTTAATACACTCCTTAATTGAAGAATCGCAAAACCAGCAAGAAAAGAATGAACAAGAAT
TATTGGAATTAGATAAATGGGCAAGTTTGTGGAATTGGTTTAACATAACAAATTGGCTGTGGTATATAAA
ATTATTCATAATGATAGTAGGAGGCTTGGTAGGTTTAAGAATAGTTTTTGCTGTACTTTCTATAGTGAAT
AGAGTTAGGCAGGGATATTCACCATTATCGTTTCAGACCCACCTCCCAACCCCGAGGGGACCCAGAGAGG
GCCTATTTCCCATGATTCCTTCATATTTGCATATACGATACAAGGCTGTTAGAGAGATAATTAGAATTAA
TTTGACTGTAAACACAAAGATATTAGTACAAAATACGTGACGTAGAAAGTAATAATTTCTTGGGTAGTTT
GCAGTTTTAAAATTATGTTTTAAAATGGACTATCATATGCTTACCGTAACTTGAAAGTATTTCGATTTCT
TGGCTTTATATATCTTGTGGAAAGGACGAAACACCGTCATCCACATGGAACAACCCGTTTTAGAGCTAGA
AATAGCAAGTTAAAATAAGGCTAGTCCGTTATCAACTTGAAAAAGTGGCACCGAGTCGGTGCTTTTTTAA
GCTTGGCGTAACTAGATCTTGAGACAAATGGCAGTATTCATCCACAATTTTAAAAGAAAAGGGGGGATTG
GGGGGTACAGTGCAGGGGAAAGAATAGTAGACATAATAGCAACAGACATACAAACTAAAGAATTACAAAA
ACAAATTACAAAAATTCAAAATTTTCGGGTTTATTACAGGGACAGCAGAGATCCACTTTGGCGCCGGCTC
GAGGGGG
