>Addgene plasmid #77184 | UHMK1 gRNA (BRDN0001147576) | depositor partial sequence | sequence record 144644 | Target Sequence
TCATCCACATGGAACAACCC
