>Addgene plasmid #77184 | UHMK1 gRNA (BRDN0001147576) | addgene partial sequence | sequence record 153872 | hU6-F 5'-GAGGGCCTATTTCCCATGATT-3'
ATTAGAATTAATTTGACTGTAAACACAAAGATATTAGTACAAAATACGTGACGTAGAAAGTAATAATTTC
TTGGGTAGTTTGCAGTTTTAAAATTATGTTTTAAAATGGACTATCATATGCTTACCGTAACTTGAAAGTA
TTTCGATTTCTTGGCTTTATATATCTTGTGGAAAGGACGAAACACCGTCATCCACATGGAACAACCCGTT
TTAGAGCTAGAAATAGCAAGTTAAAATAAGGCTAGTCCGTTATCAACTTGAAAAAGTGGCACCGAGTCGG
TGCTTTTTTAAGCTTGGCGTAACTAGATCTTGAGACAAATGGCAGTATTCATCCACAATTTTAAAAGAAA
AGGGGGGATTGGGGGGTACAGTGCAGGGGAAAGAATAGTAGACATAATAGCAACAGACATACAAACTAAA
GAATTACAAAAACAAATTACAAAAATTCAAAATTTTCGGGTTTATTACAGGGACAGCAGAGATCCACTTT
GGCGCCGGCTCGAGGGGGCCCGGGTGCAAAGATGGATAAAGTTTTAAACAGAGAGGAATCTTTGCAGCTA
ATGGACCTTCTAGGTCTTGAAAGGAGTGGGAATTGGCTCCGGTGCCCGTCAGTGGGCAGAGCGCACATCG
CCCACAGTCCCCGAGAAGTTGGGGGGAGGGGTCGGCAATTGATCCGGTGCCTAGAGAAGGTGGCGCGG
